>Addgene plasmid #239492 | TET1cd-dCas9-IBM1 (D30) | addgene full sequence | sequence record 482046 | Addgene NGS Result
AGCTTGCATGCCTGCAGGTCGACTCTAGACCCGGGGATATATTACTCAACTTTTGATTCGCTATTTGCTG
TGCACCTGTGGCGTTCATCACATCTTTTGTGACACTGTTTGCACTGGTCATTGCTATTACAAAGGACCTT
CCTGATGTTGAAGGAGATCGAAAGTAAGTAACTGCACGCATAACCATTTTCTTTCCGCTCTTTGGCTCAA
TCCATTTGACAGTCAAAGACAATGTTTAACCAGCTCCGTTTGATATATTGTCTTTATGTGTTTGTTCAAG
CATGTTTAGTTAATCATGCCTTTGATTGATCTTGAATAGGTTCCAAATATCAACCCTGGCAACAAAACTT
GGAGTGAGAAACATTGCATTCCTCGGTTCTGGACTTCTGCTAGTAAATTATGTTTCAGCCATATCACTAG
CTTTCTACATGCCTCAGGTGAATTCATCTATTTCCGTCTTAACTATTTCGGTTAATTAAAGCACGAACAC
CATTACTGCATGTAGAAGCTTGATAAACTATCGCCACCAATTTATTTTTGTTGCGATATTGTTACTTTCC
TCAGTATGCAGCTTTGAAAAGACCAACCCTCTTATCCTTTAACAATGAACAGGTTTTTAGAGGTAGCTTG
ATGATTCCTGCACATGTGATCTTGGCTTCAGGCTTAATTTTCCAGGTAAAGCATTATGAGATACTCTTAT
ATCTCTTACATACTTTTGAGATAATGCACAAGAACTTCATAACTATATGCTTTAGTTTCTGCATTTGACA
CTGCCAAATTCATTAATCTCTAATATCTTTGTTGTTGATCTTTGGTAGACATGGGTACTAGAAAAAGCAA
ACTACACCAAGGTAAAATACTTTTGTACAAACATAAACTCGTTATCACGGAACATCAATGGAGTGTATAT
CTAACGGAGTGTAGAAACATTTGATTATTGCAGGAAGCTATCTCAGGATATTATCGGTTTATATGGAATC
TCTTCTACGCAGAGTATCTGTTATTCCCCTTCCTCTAGCTTTCAATTTCATGGTGAGGATATGCAGTTTT
CTTTGTATATCATTCTTCTTCTTCTTTGTAGCTTGGAGTCAAAATCGGTTCCTTCATGTACATACATCAA
GGATATGTCCTTCTGAATTTTTATATCTTGCAATAAAAATGCTTGTACCAATTGAAACACCAGCTTTTTG
AGTTCTATGATCACTGACTTGGTTCTAACCAAAAAAAAAAAAAATGTTTAATTTACATATCTAAAAGTAG
GTTTAGGGAAACCTAAACAGTAAAATATTTGTATATTATTCGAATTTCACTCATCATAAAAACTTAAATT
GCACCATAAAATTTTGTTTTACTATTAATGATGTAATTTGTGTAACTTAAGATAAAAATAATATTCCGTA
AGTTAACCGGCTAAAACCACGTATAAACCAGGGAACCTGTTAAACCGGTTCTTTACTGGATAAAGAAATG
AAAGCCCATGTAGACAGCTCCATTAGAGCCCAAACCCTAAATTTCTCATCTATATAAAAGGAGTGACATT
AGGGTTTTTGTTCGTCCTCTTAAAGCTTCTCGTTTTCTCTGCCGTCTCTCTCATTCGCGCGACGCAAACG
ATCTTCAGGTGATCTTCTTTCTCCAAATCCTCTCTCATAACTCTGATTTCGTACTTGTGTATTTGAGCTC
ACGCTCTGTTTCTCTCACCACAGCCATGCTGCCCACCTGCAGCTGTCTTGATCGAGTTATACAAAAAGAC
AAAGGCCCATATTATACACACCTTGGGGCAGGACCAAGTGTTGCTGCTGTCAGGGAAATCATGGAGAATA
GGTATGGTCAAAAAGGAAACGCAATAAGGATAGAAATAGTAGTGTACACCGGTAAAGAAGGGAAAAGCTC
TCATGGGTGTCCAATTGCTAAGTGGGTTTTAAGAAGAAGCAGTGATGAAGAAAAAGTTCTTTGTTTGGTC
CGGCAGCGTACAGGCCACCACTGTCCAACTGCTGTGATGGTGGTGCTCATCATGGTGTGGGATGGCATCC
CTCTTCCAATGGCCGACCGGCTATACACAGAGCTCACAGAGAATCTAAAGTCATACAATGGGCACCCTAC
CGACAGAAGATGCACCCTCAATGAAAATCGTACCTGTACATGTCAAGGAATTGATCCAGAGACTTGTGGA
GCTTCATTCTCTTTTGGCTGTTCATGGAGTATGTACTTTAATGGCTGTAAGTTTGGTAGAAGCCCAAGCC
CCAGAAGATTTAGAATTGATCCAAGCTCTCCCTTACATGAAAAAAACCTTGAAGATAACTTACAGAGTTT
GGCTACACGATTAGCTCCAATTTATAAGCAGTATGCTCCAGTAGCTTACCAAAATCAGGTGGAATATGAA
AATGTTGCCCGAGAATGTCGGCTTGGCAGCAAGGAAGGTCGACCCTTCTCTGGGGTCACTGCTTGCCTGG
ACTTCTGTGCTCATCCCCACAGGGACATTCACAACATGAATAATGGAAGCACTGTGGTTTGTACCTTAAC
TCGAGAAGATAACCGCTCTTTGGGTGTTATTCCTCAAGATGAGCAGCTCCATGTGCTACCTCTTTATAAG
CTTTCAGACACAGATGAGTTTGGCTCCAAGGAAGGAATGGAAGCCAAGATCAAATCTGGGGCCATCGAGG
TCCTGGCACCCCGCCGCAAAAAAAGAACGTGTTTCACTCAGCCTGTTCCCCGTTCTGGAAAGAAGAGGGC
TGCGATGATGACAGAGGTTCTTGCACATAAGATAAGGGCAGTGGAAAAGAAACCTATTCCCCGAATCAAG
CGGAAGAATAACTCAACAACAACAAACAACAGTAAGCCTTCGTCACTGCCAACCTTAGGGAGTAACACTG
AAACCGTGCAACCTGAAGTAAAAAGTGAAACCGAACCCCATTTTATCTTAAAAAGTTCAGACAACACTAA
AACTTATTCGCTGATGCCATCCGCTCCTCACCCAGTGAAAGAGGCATCTCCAGGCTTCTCCTGGTCCCCG
AAGACTGCTTCAGCCACACCAGCTCCACTGAAGAATGACGCAACAGCCTCATGCGGGTTTTCAGAAAGAA
GCAGCACTCCCCACTGTACGATGCCTTCGGGAAGACTCAGTGGTGCCAATGCTGCAGCTGCTGATGGCCC
TGGCATTTCACAGCTTGGCGAAGTGGCTCCTCTCCCCACCCTGTCTGCTCCTGTGATGGAGCCCCTCATT
AATTCTGAGCCTTCCACTGGTGTGACTGAGCCGCTAACGCCTCATCAGCCAAACCACCAGCCCTCCTTCC
TCACCTCTCCTCAAGACCTTGCCTCTTCTCCAATGGAAGAAGATGAGCAGCATTCTGAAGCAGATGAGCC
TCCATCAGACGAACCCCTATCTGATGACCCCCTGTCACCTGCTGAGGAGAAATTGCCCCACATTGATGAG
TATTGGTCAGACAGTGAGCACATCTTTTTGGATGCAAATATTGGTGGGGTGGCCATCGCACCTGCTCACG
GCTCGGTTTTGATTGAGTGTGCCCGGCGAGAGCTGCACGCTACCACTCCTGTTGAGCACCCCAACCGTAA
TCATCCAACCCGCCTCTCCCTTGTCTTTTACCAGCACAAAAACCTAAATAAGCCCCAACATGGTTTTGAA
CTAAACAAGATTAAGTTTGAGGCTAAAGAAGCTAAGAATAAGAAAATGAAGGCCTCAGAGCAAAAAGACC
AGGCAGCTAATGAAGGTCCAGAACAGTCCTCTGAAGTAAATGAATTGAACCAAATTCCTTCTCATAAAGC
ATTAACATTAACCCATGACAATGTTGTCACCGTGTCCCCTTATGCTCTCACACACGTTGCGGGGCCCTAT
AACCATTGGGTCGGAGGGCCGAGCTCTGGCGCACCCCCACCAAGTGGAGGGTCTCCTGCCGGGTCCCCAA
CATCTACTGAAGAAGGCACCAGCGAATCCGCAACGCCCGAGTCAGGCCCTGGTACATCCACAGAACCATC
TGAAGGTAGTGCGCCTGGTTCCCCAGCTGGAAGCCCTACTTCCACCGAAGAAGGCACGTCAACCGAACCA
AGTGAAGGATCTGCCCCTGGGACCAGCACTGAACCATCTGAGCCAAAAAAGAAGAGAAAGGTAATGGACA
AGAAGTACAGCATCGGCCTGGCCATCGGCACCAACTCTGTGGGCTGGGCCGTGATCACCGACGAGTACAA
GGTGCCCAGCAAGAAATTCAAGGTGCTGGGCAACACCGACCGGCACAGCATCAAGAAGAACCTGATCGGC
GCCCTGCTGTTCGACAGCGGAGAAACAGCCGAGGCCACCCGGCTGAAGAGAACCGCCAGAAGAAGATACA
CCAGACGGAAGAACCGGATCTGCTATCTGCAAGAGATCTTCAGCAACGAGATGGCCAAGGTGGACGACAG
CTTCTTCCACAGACTGGAAGAGTCCTTCCTGGTGGAAGAGGATAAGAAGCACGAGCGGCACCCCATCTTC
GGCAACATCGTGGACGAGGTGGCCTACCACGAGAAGTACCCCACCATCTACCACCTGAGAAAGAAACTGG
TGGACAGCACCGACAAGGCCGACCTGCGGCTGATCTATCTGGCCCTGGCCCACATGATCAAGTTCCGGGG
CCACTTCCTGATCGAGGGCGACCTGAACCCCGACAACAGCGACGTGGACAAGCTGTTCATCCAGCTGGTG
CAGACCTACAACCAGCTGTTCGAGGAAAACCCCATCAACGCCAGCGGCGTGGACGCCAAGGCCATCCTGT
CTGCCAGACTGAGCAAGAGCAGACGGCTGGAAAATCTGATCGCCCAGCTGCCCGGCGAGAAGAAGAATGG
CCTGTTCGGCAACCTGATTGCCCTGAGCCTGGGCCTGACCCCCAACTTCAAGAGCAACTTCGACCTGGCC
GAGGATGCCAAACTGCAGCTGAGCAAGGACACCTACGACGACGACCTGGACAACCTGCTGGCCCAGATCG
GCGACCAGTACGCCGACCTGTTTCTGGCCGCCAAGAACCTGTCCGACGCCATCCTGCTGAGCGACATCCT
GAGAGTGAACACCGAGATCACCAAGGCCCCCCTGAGCGCCTCTATGATCAAGAGATACGACGAGCACCAC
CAGGACCTGACCCTGCTGAAAGCTCTCGTGCGGCAGCAGCTGCCTGAGAAGTACAAAGAGATTTTCTTCG
ACCAGAGCAAGAACGGCTACGCCGGCTACATCGATGGCGGAGCCAGCCAGGAAGAGTTCTACAAGTTCAT
CAAGCCCATCCTGGAAAAGATGGACGGCACCGAGGAACTGCTCGTGAAGCTGAACAGAGAGGACCTGCTG
CGGAAGCAGCGGACCTTCGACAACGGCAGCATCCCCCACCAGATCCACCTGGGAGAGCTGCACGCCATTC
TGCGGCGGCAGGAAGATTTTTACCCATTCCTGAAGGACAACCGGGAAAAGATCGAGAAGATCCTGACCTT
CCGCATCCCCTACTACGTGGGCCCTCTGGCCAGGGGAAACAGCAGATTCGCCTGGATGACCAGAAAGAGC
GAGGAAACCATCACCCCCTGGAACTTCGAGGAAGTGGTGGACAAGGGCGCCAGCGCCCAGAGCTTCATCG
AGCGGATGACCAACTTCGATAAGAACCTGCCCAACGAGAAGGTGCTGCCCAAGCACAGCCTGCTGTACGA
GTACTTCACCGTGTACAACGAGCTGACCAAAGTGAAATACGTGACCGAGGGAATGAGAAAGCCCGCCTTC
CTGAGCGGCGAGCAGAAAAAAGCCATCGTGGACCTGCTGTTCAAGACCAACCGGAAAGTGACCGTGAAGC
AGCTGAAAGAGGACTACTTCAAGAAAATCGAGTGCTTCGACTCCGTGGAAATCTCCGGCGTGGAAGATCG
GTTCAACGCCTCCCTGGGCACATACCACGATCTGCTGAAAATTATCAAGGACAAGGACTTCCTGGACAAT
GAGGAAAACGAGGACATTCTGGAAGATATCGTGCTGACCCTGACACTGTTTGAGGACAGAGAGATGATCG
AGGAACGGCTGAAAACCTATGCCCACCTGTTCGACGACAAAGTGATGAAGCAGCTGAAGCGGCGGAGATA
CACCGGCTGGGGCAGGCTGAGCCGGAAGCTGATCAACGGCATCCGGGACAAGCAGTCCGGCAAGACAATC
CTGGATTTCCTGAAGTCCGACGGCTTCGCCAACAGAAACTTCATGCAGCTGATCCACGACGACAGCCTGA
CCTTTAAAGAGGACATCCAGAAAGCCCAGGTGTCCGGCCAGGGCGATAGCCTGCACGAGCACATTGCCAA
TCTGGCCGGCAGCCCCGCCATTAAGAAGGGCATCCTGCAGACAGTGAAGGTGGTGGACGAGCTCGTGAAA
GTGATGGGCCGGCACAAGCCCGAGAACATCGTGATCGAAATGGCCAGAGAGAACCAGACCACCCAGAAGG
GACAGAAGAACAGCCGCGAGAGAATGAAGCGGATCGAAGAGGGCATCAAAGAGCTGGGCAGCCAGATCCT
GAAAGAACACCCCGTGGAAAACACCCAGCTGCAGAACGAGAAGCTGTACCTGTACTACCTGCAGAATGGG
CGGGATATGTACGTGGACCAGGAACTGGACATCAACCGGCTGTCCGACTACGATGTGGACGCTATCGTGC
CTCAGAGCTTTCTGAAGGACGACTCCATCGATAACAAAGTGCTGACTCGGAGCGACAAGAACCGGGGCAA
GAGCGACAACGTGCCCTCCGAAGAGGTCGTGAAGAAGATGAAGAACTACTGGCGCCAGCTGCTGAATGCC
AAGCTGATTACCCAGAGGAAGTTCGACAATCTGACCAAGGCCGAGAGAGGCGGCCTGAGCGAACTGGATA
AGGCCGGCTTCATCAAGAGACAGCTGGTGGAAACCCGGCAGATCACAAAGCACGTGGCACAGATCCTGGA
CTCCCGGATGAACACTAAGTACGACGAGAACGACAAACTGATCCGGGAAGTGAAAGTGATCACCCTGAAG
TCCAAGCTGGTGTCCGATTTCCGGAAGGATTTCCAGTTTTACAAAGTGCGCGAGATCAACAACTACCACC
ACGCCCACGACGCCTACCTGAACGCCGTCGTGGGAACCGCCCTGATCAAAAAGTACCCTAAGCTGGAAAG
CGAGTTCGTGTACGGCGACTACAAGGTGTACGACGTGCGGAAGATGATCGCCAAGAGCGAGCAGGAAATC
GGCAAGGCTACCGCCAAGTACTTCTTCTACAGCAACATCATGAACTTTTTCAAGACCGAGATTACCCTGG
CCAACGGCGAGATCCGGAAGCGGCCTCTGATCGAGACAAACGGCGAAACAGGCGAGATCGTGTGGGATAA
GGGCCGGGACTTTGCCACCGTGCGGAAAGTGCTGTCTATGCCCCAAGTGAATATCGTGAAAAAGACCGAG
GTGCAGACAGGCGGCTTCAGCAAAGAGTCTATCCTGCCCAAGAGGAACAGCGACAAGCTGATCGCCAGAA
AGAAGGACTGGGACCCTAAGAAGTACGGCGGCTTCGACAGCCCCACCGTGGCCTATTCTGTGCTGGTGGT
GGCCAAAGTGGAAAAGGGCAAGTCCAAGAAACTGAAGAGTGTGAAAGAGCTGCTGGGGATCACCATCATG
GAAAGAAGCAGCTTCGAGAAGAATCCCATCGACTTTCTGGAAGCCAAGGGCTACAAAGAAGTGAAAAAGG
ACCTGATCATCAAGCTGCCTAAGTACTCCCTGTTCGAGCTGGAAAACGGCCGGAAGAGAATGCTGGCCTC
TGCCGGCGAACTGCAGAAGGGAAACGAACTGGCCCTGCCCTCCAAATATGTGAACTTCCTGTACCTGGCC
AGCCACTATGAGAAGCTGAAGGGCTCCCCCGAGGATAATGAGCAGAAACAGCTGTTTGTGGAACAGCACA
AACACTACCTGGACGAGATCATCGAGCAGATCAGCGAGTTCTCCAAGAGAGTGATCCTGGCCGACGCTAA
TCTGGACAAGGTGCTGAGCGCCTACAACAAGCACAGAGACAAGCCTATCAGAGAGCAGGCCGAGAATATC
ATCCACCTGTTTACCCTGACCAATCTGGGAGCCCCTGCCGCCTTCAAGTACTTTGACACCACCATCGACC
GGAAGAGGTACACCAGCACCAAAGAGGTGCTGGACGCCACCCTGATCCACCAGAGCATCACCGGCCTGTA
CGAGACACGGATCGACCTGTCTCAGCTGGGAGGCGACGGTGGCGGAGGCTCGCCAAAAAAGAAGAGAAAG
GTAGACCCAAAGAAAAAACGAAAAGTAAGCGGAAGTGAGACCCCAGGTACATCCGAATCAGCAACGCCTG
AAAGCAGCGAGCTGATTAAGGAGAACATGCACATGAAGCTGTACATGGAGGGCACCGTGGACAACCATCA
CTTCAAGTGCACATCCGAGGGCGAAGGCAAGCCCTACGAGGGCACCCAGACCATGAGAATCAAGGTGGTC
GAGGGCGGCCCTCTCCCCTTCGCCTTCGACATCCTGGCTACTAGCTTCCTCTACGGCAGCAAGACCTTCA
TCAACCACACCCAGGGCATCCCCGACTTCTTCAAGCAGTCCTTCCCTGAGGGCTTCACATGGGAGAGAGT
CACCACATACGAAGACGGGGGCGTGCTGACCGCTACCCAGGACACCAGCCTCCAGGACGGCTGCCTCATC
TACAACGTCAAGATCAGAGGGGTGAACTTCACATCCAACGGCCCTGTGATGCAGAAGAAAACACTCGGCT
GGGAGGCCTTCACCGAGACGCTGTACCCCGCTGACGGCGGCCTGGAAGGCAGAAACGACATGGCCCTGAA
GCTCGTGGGCGGGAGCCATCTGATCGCAAACATCAAGACCACATATAGATCCAAGAAACCCGCTAAGAAC
CTCAAGATGCCTGGCGTCTACTATGTGGACTACAGACTGGAAAGAATCAAGGAGGCCAACAACGAGACCT
ACGTCGAGCAGCACGAGGTGGCAGTGGCCAGATACTGCGACCTCCCTAGCAAACTGGGGCACAAGCTTAA
TGGCGGTGGCGGAGGGATGGATGCTAAGTCACTAACTGCCTGGTCCATGGATTCTGTGGAGGAAGAAGGT
GTTGTTAGGGTTGAAGAAGAGAACGGACGCGGTGGTCTCCGTAGGCATCGGAGGGTTTCTACGAAGCTGG
CGAATTACGTAGATCCTCCGACTGACGACGAAGAAGATGGAGGACCCAAGCGAAAGGGCAAAAGGGGTGG
AAATAGGGCTCCGAAAAAGACACCGAAGAAAGACGAGGAGATGCAAAAGAACGAAATTGATGAAGCAAAC
CGAGTCACTGGTCTGGTGAAGGAAAAAAGAGCCGCGACTAAGATTCTGAATCGCAAAGACTCCATTATTG
AAGTAGGAGAAGCTTCTGGAAGCATGCCCAAGGAAGTAAAGGGAATTAGGATTGGGAAAAGGAAGGGAGA
AATCGATGGTGAGATTCCAACTAAGCCGGGCAAGAAGCCAAAGACTACAGTAGACCCGAGAATCATTGGT
TACAGACCGGACAATATGTGCCATCAATGTCAAAAGAGCGATAGGATTGTTGAACGGTGTCAGACCTGCA
ATAGTAAGCGTTATTGTCATCCATGCTTGGACACTTGGTATCCCCTTATAGCAAAAGAAGATGTTGCCAA
GAAATGCATGTTCTGCTCTAGTACTTGCAATTGCAGAGCATGCTTGCGTCTAGATACTAAATTGAAAGGG
ATAAATTCGAACCTCATAGTCAGCGAGGAAGAAAAGGTCCAAGCCTCTAAGTTTATTCTGCAGAGCCTTC
TCCCACATCTGAAAGGAATAAATGATGAACAAGTTGCTGAGAAGGAAGTTGAGGCCAAAATATACGGACT
GAAGTTTGAAGAGGTGAGGCCCCAAGACGCTAAAGCTTTCCCTGATGAAAGACTATACTGTGATATCTGC
AAGACTTCTATCTATGATCTCCATAGGAATTGCAAGTCCTGTAGTTTTGATATCTGCCTTAGCTGTTGCC
TTGAGATCCGCAATGGAAAGGCTCTGGCATGTAAGGAGGATGTGTCTTGGAATTATATTAACCGAGGTTT
AGAGTATGAACATGGACAAGAAGGAAAAGTGATTGAAAAGCCGGCGAATAAGCTAGATGATAAGTTGAAA
GATAAGCTGGATGGTAAGCCGGATGATAAGCCGAAGGGTAAGCCAAAGGGTAGGCCAAAGGGTAAGCCGG
ATGATAAGCCGAAGGGTAAACTGAAGGGTAAGCAGGATGATAAACCGGATGATAAGCCAGATGAGAAGCC
GGTTAATACAGACCATATGAAGTACCCTTCTCTGTGGAAAGCAAATGAAGCTGGGATCATTACTTGTTGT
TGTGGTGCTGGGGAGTTAGTGCTGAAACGACTACTTCCGGATGGTTGGATATCTGAGTTGGTCAACAGAG
TTGAAAAAACTGCTGAAGCTGGCGAGCTTTTGAATTTACCTGAAACGGTTTTGGAGCGATGCCCTTGTTC
TAACTCTGACAGACATATTGACATAGACAGCTGTAATTTGTTAAAAGCTGCTTGTCGAGAAGGTTCAGAA
GACAATTATCTTTACTCTCCAAGTGTATGGGATGTTCAACAAGATGATTTGAAGCATTTTCAGCACCATT
GGGTAAAAGGCGAGCCTGTGATTGTGAGAAATGTGCTTGAAGCTACATCTGGTTTAAGCTGGGAACCAAT
GGTAATGCATCGTGCCTGCCGCCAGATAAGCCATGTCCAGCATGGATCACTTAAGGATGTTGTTGCTGTT
GATTGTTTGGACTTCTGTGAGGTAAAAGTTAATCTTCATGAATTTTTTACTGGATACACGGATGGCCGAT
ATGATCGAATGGGTTGGCCACTAGTTCTGAAACTGAAAGATTGGCCTCCAGCTAAAGTCTTCAAAGATAA
CTTGCCACGTCATGCTGAGGAGTTCTTATGTAGTTTGCCTTTGAAGCATTACACTCATCCGGTTAATGGA
CCTTTGAATCTCGCTGTCAAGCTTCCCCAAAATTGCTTGAAGCCAGACATGGGACCAAAGACGTACGTTG
CTTCTGGATTTGCTCAAGAATTAGGCCGTGGAGATTCTGTTACTAAGCTCCACTGCGACATGTCTGATGC
GGTGAATATTTTGACGCACATATCTGAAGTGCCCAATATGCAACCTGGAATTGGAAATCTGAAAAAGAAG
CATGCCGAACAAGATCTCAAGGAGCTGTATAGCTCAGTAGCTAACAAGGAGGAAATGATGGAGATTCTTG
AAAATTCCAGACAACAAGTCCAAAATGTTGAAACTGATGATGGAGCTCTTTGGGACATTTTCCGTAGAGA
AGATATTCCTAAATTAGAAAGTTACATTGAGAAACATCACAAGGAGTTCAGACATCTCTACTGCTGTCCT
GTGTCTCAGGTTGTTCATCCTATACATGACCAGAACTTCTATCTGACGCGGTATCATATAATGAAGCTGA
AAGAAGAATATGGCATTGAACCTTGGACCTTCAATCAGAAGCTTGGTGATGCTGTTTTGATACCTGTAGG
TTGCCCTCATCAAGTTAGAAATTTGAAGTCCTGCAATAAGGTAGCGCTTGACTTCGTCTCACCTGAAAAT
GTCAGCGAGTGTTTACGCTTGACAAAACAGTATCGTCTACTTCCACCAAATCATTTTGCAAAAGAAGACA
AGTTAGGGGTTAAGAAGATGATAGTCCATGCAGTTGATAAAGCTCTCAGAGACTTAAGTGGAGAGAAGTC
TCCAGAACCTGAAGAGAAGAAACAAAATATGAGAGGGCCGAAGAAGGGGGCAGCCAAGGCAGTTGCCAAG
GCTCTCAAAGACTTATCTCCAAGTGAAAAGAAGTCTTCGGAAGCAGCTGAAGAGGAGATATCAAATGGGA
TAGTCAATGCAATCGATAAGGGTCTCAAAGACTTACCTCCAAGTGAAGAGAAGTCTTCCGAAGCCAAAGT
GGAGATATCAAATGGGATAGTCAGTGCAATGGATAAGGATCTCGAACACATATCTTCAAGCGAAAAGAAG
TCTACGGAAGAGGAAGGGGTGAAAAGACCAAATATTGTGAGGACATATGAGCGGAGAAAAAAGCTGGGAA
GTGAAGTAACCAACGCATACATTGACAGATTAGAAATGGAGAAGATGTAAGGATCCTGATTGATCGATAG
AGCTCGAATTTCCCCGATCGTTCAAACATTTGGCAATAAAGTTTCTTAAGATTGAATCCTGTTGCCGGTC
TTGCGATGATTATCATATAATTTCTGTTGAATTACGTTAAGCATGTAATAATTAACATGTAATGCATGAC
GTTATTTATGAGATGGGTTTTTATGATTAGAGTCCCGCAATTATACATTTAATACGCGATAGAAAACAAA
ATATAGCGCGCAAACTAGGATAAATTATCGCGCGCGGTGTCATCTATGTTACTAGATCGGGGTACCGAGC
TCGAATTCGTAATCATGTCATAGCTGTTTCCTGTGTGAAATTGTTATCCGCTCACAATTCCACACAACAT
ACGAGCCGGAAGCATAAAGTGTAAAGCCTGGGGTGCCTAATGAGTGAGCTAACTCACATTAATTGCGTTG
CGCTCACTGCCCGCTTTCCAGTCGGGAAACCTGTCGTGCCAGCTGCATTAATGAATCGGCCAACGCGCGG
GGAGAGGCGGTTTGCGTATTGGCTAGAGCAGCTTGCCAACATGGTGGAGCACGACACTCTCGTCTACTCC
AAGAATATCAAAGATACAGTCTCAGAAGACCAAAGGGCTATTGAGACTTTTCAACAAAGGGTAATATCGG
GAAACCTCCTCGGATTCCATTGCCCAGCTATCTGTCACTTCATCAAAAGGACAGTAGAAAAGGAAGGTGG
CACCTACAAATGCCATCATTGCGATAAAGGAAAGGCTATCGTTCAAGATGCCTCTGCCGACAGTGGTCCC
AAAGATGGACCCCCACCCACGAGGAGCATCGTGGAAAAAGAAGACGTTCCAACCACGTCTTCAAAGCAAG
TGGATTGATGTGAACATGGTGGAGCACGACACTCTCGTCTACTCCAAGAATATCAAAGATACAGTCTCAG
AAGACCAAAGGGCTATTGAGACTTTTCAACAAAGGGTAATATCGGGAAACCTCCTCGGATTCCATTGCCC
AGCTATCTGTCACTTCATCAAAAGGACAGTAGAAAAGGAAGGTGGCACCTACAAATGCCATCATTGCGAT
AAAGGAAAGGCTATCGTTCAAGATGCCTCTGCCGACAGTGGTCCCAAAGATGGACCCCCACCCACGAGGA
GCATCGTGGAAAAAGAAGACGTTCCAACCACGTCTTCAAAGCAAGTGGATTGATGTGATATCTCCACTGA
CGTAAGGGATGACGCACAATCCCACTATCCTTCGCAAGACCCTTCCTCTATATAAGGAAGTTCATTTCAT
TTGGAGAGGACACGCTGAAATCACCAGTCTCTCTCTACAAATCTATCTCTCTCGAGCTTTCGCAGATCCG
GGGGGCAATGAGATATGAAAAAGCCTGAACTCACCGCGACGTCTGTCGAGAAGTTTCTGATCGAAAAGTT
CGACAGCGTCTCCGACCTGATGCAGCTCTCGGAGGGCGAAGAATCTCGTGCTTTCAGCTTCGATGTAGGA
GGGCGTGGATATGTCCTGCGGGTAAATAGCTGCGCCGATGGTTTCTACAAAGATCGTTATGTTTATCGGC
ACTTTGCATCGGCCGCGCTCCCGATTCCGGAAGTGCTTGACATTGGGGAGTTTAGCGAGAGCCTGACCTA
TTGCATCTCCCGCCGTTCACAGGGTGTCACGTTGCAAGACCTGCCTGAAACCGAACTGCCCGCTGTTCTA
CAACCGGTCGCGGAGGCTATGGATGCGATCGCTGCGGCCGATCTTAGCCAGACGAGCGGGTTCGGCCCAT
TCGGACCGCAAGGAATCGGTCAATACACTACATGGCGTGATTTCATATGCGCGATTGCTGATCCCCATGT
GTATCACTGGCAAACTGTGATGGACGACACCGTCAGTGCGTCCGTCGCGCAGGCTCTCGATGATCTGATG
CTTTGGGCCGAGGACTGCCCCGAAGTCCGGCACCTCGTGCACGCGGATTTCGGCTCCAACAATGTCCTGA
CGGACAATGGCCGCATAACAGCGGTCATTGACTGGAGCGAGGCGATGTTCGGGGATTCCCAATACGAGGT
CGCCAACATCTTCTTCTGGAGGCCGTGGTTGGCTTGTATGGAGCAGCAGACGCGCTACTTCGAGCGGAGG
CATCCGGAGCTTGCAGGATCGCCACGACTCCGGGCGTATATGCTCCGCATTGGTCTTGACCAACTCTATC
AGAGCTTGGTTGACGGCAATTTCGATGATGCAGCTTGGGCGCAGGGTCGATGCGACGCAATCGTCCGATC
CGGAGCCGGGACTGTCGGGCGTACACAAATCGCCCGCAGAAGCGCGGCCGTCTGGACCGATGGCTGTGTA
GAAGTACTCGCCGATAGTGGAAACCGACGCCCCAGCACTCGTCCGAGGGCAAAGAAATAGAGTAGATGCC
GACCGGGATCTGTCGATCGACAAGCTCGAGTTTCTCCATAATAATGTGTGAGTAGTTCCCAGATAAGGGA
ATTAGGGTTCCTATAGGGTTTCGCTCATGTGTTGAGCATATAAGAAACCCTTAGTATGTATTTGTATTTG
TAAAATACTTCTATCAATAAAATTTCTAATTCCTAAAACCAAAATCCAGTACTAAAATCCAGATCCCCCG
AATTAATTCGGCGTTAATTCAGTACATTAAAAACGTCCGCAATGTGTTATTAAGTTGTCTAAGCGTCAAT
TTGTTTACACCACAATATATCCTGCCACCAGCCAGCCAACAGCTCCCCGACCGGCAGCTCGGCACAAAAT
CACCACTCGATACAGGCAGCCCATCAGTCCGGGACGGCGTCAGCGGGAGAGCCGTTGTAAGGCGGCAGAC
TTTGCTCATGTTACCGATGCTATTCGGAAGAACGGCAACTAAGCTGCCGGGTTTGAAACACGGATGATCT
CGCGGAGGGTAGCATGTTGATTGTAACGATGACAGAGCGTTGCTGCCTGTGATCACCGCGGTTTCAAAAT
CGGCTCCGTCGATACTATGTTATACGCCAACTTTGAAAACAACTTTGAAAAAGCTGTTTTCTGGTATTTA
AGGTTTTAGAATGCAAGGAACAGTGAATTGGAGTTCGTCTTGTTATAATTAGCTTCTTGGGGTATCTTTA
AATACTGTAGAAAAGAGGAAGGAAATAATAAATGGCTAAAATGAGAATATCACCGGAATTGAAAAAACTG
ATCGAAAAATACCGCTGCGTAAAAGATACGGAAGGAATGTCTCCTGCTAAGGTATATAAGCTGGTGGGAG
AAAATGAAAACCTATATTTAAAAATGACGGACAGCCGGTATAAAGGGACCACCTATGATGTGGAACGGGA
AAAGGACATGATGCTATGGCTGGAAGGAAAGCTGCCTGTTCCAAAGGTCCTGCACTTTGAACGGCATGAT
GGCTGGAGCAATCTGCTCATGAGTGAGGCCGATGGCGTCCTTTGCTCGGAAGAGTATGAAGATGAACAAA
GCCCTGAAAAGATTATCGAGCTGTATGCGGAGTGCATCAGGCTCTTTCACTCCATCGACATATCGGATTG
TCCCTATACGAATAGCTTAGACAGCCGCTTAGCCGAATTGGATTACTTACTGAATAACGATCTGGCCGAT
GTGGATTGCGAAAACTGGGAAGAAGACACTCCATTTAAAGATCCGCGCGAGCTGTATGATTTTTTAAAGA
CGGAAAAGCCCGAAGAGGAACTTGTCTTTTCCCACGGCGACCTGGGAGACAGCAACATCTTTGTGAAAGA
TGGCAAAGTAAGTGGCTTTATTGATCTTGGGAGAAGCGGCAGGGCGGACAAGTGGTATGACATTGCCTTC
TGCGTCCGGTCGATCAGGGAGGATATCGGGGAAGAACAGTATGTCGAGCTATTTTTTGACTTACTGGGGA
TCAAGCCTGATTGGGAGAAAATAAAATATTATATTTTACTGGATGAATTGTTTTAGTACCTAGAATGCAT
GACCAAAATCCCTTAACGTGAGTTTTCGTTCCACTGAGCGTCAGACCCCGTAGAAAAGATCAAAGGATCT
TCTTGAGATCCTTTTTTTCTGCGCGTAATCTGCTGCTTGCAAACAAAAAAACCACCGCTACCAGCGGTGG
TTTGTTTGCCGGATCAAGAGCTACCAACTCTTTTTCCGAAGGTAACTGGCTTCAGCAGAGCGCAGATACC
AAATACTGTCCTTCTAGTGTAGCCGTAGTTAGGCCACCACTTCAAGAACTCTGTAGCACCGCCTACATAC
CTCGCTCTGCTAATCCTGTTACCAGTGGCTGCTGCCAGTGGCGATAAGTCGTGTCTTACCGGGTTGGACT
CAAGACGATAGTTACCGGATAAGGCGCAGCGGTCGGGCTGAACGGGGGGTTCGTGCACACAGCCCAGCTT
GGAGCGAACGACCTACACCGAACTGAGATACCTACAGCGTGAGCTATGAGAAAGCGCCACGCTTCCCGAA
GGGAGAAAGGCGGACAGGTATCCGGTAAGCGGCAGGGTCGGAACAGGAGAGCGCACGAGGGAGCTTCCAG
GGGGAAACGCCTGGTATCTTTATAGTCCTGTCGGGTTTCGCCACCTCTGACTTGAGCGTCGATTTTTGTG
ATGCTCGTCAGGGGGGCGGAGCCTATGGAAAAACGCCAGCAACGCGGCCTTTTTACGGTTCCTGGCCTTT
TGCTGGCCTTTTGCTCACATGTTCTTTCCTGCGTTATCCCCTGATTCTGTGGATAACCGTATTACCGCCT
TTGAGTGAGCTGATACCGCTCGCCGCAGCCGAACGACCGAGCGCAGCGAGTCAGTGAGCGAGGAAGCGGA
AGAGCGCCTGATGCGGTATTTTCTCCTTACGCATCTGTGCGGTATTTCACACCGCATATGGTGCACTCTC
AGTACAATCTGCTCTGATGCCGCATAGTTAAGCCAGTATACACTCCGCTATCGCTACGTGACTGGGTCAT
GGCTGCGCCCCGACACCCGCCAACACCCGCTGACGCGCCCTGACGGGCTTGTCTGCTCCCGGCATCCGCT
TACAGACAAGCTGTGACCGTCTCCGGGAGCTGCATGTGTCAGAGGTTTTCACCGTCATCACCGAAACGCG
CGAGGCAGGGTGCCTTGATGTGGGCGCCGGCGGTCGAGTGGCGACGGCGCGGCTTGTCCGCGCCCTGGTA
GATTGCCTGGCCGTAGGCCAGCCATTTTTGAGCGGCCAGCGGCCGCGATAGGCCGACGCGAAGCGGCGGG
GCGTAGGGAGCGCAGCGACCGAAGGGTAGGCGCTTTTTGCAGCTCTTCGGCTGTGCGCTGGCCAGACAGT
TATGCACAGGCCAGGCGGGTTTTAAGAGTTTTAATAAGTTTTAAAGAGTTTTAGGCGGAAAAATCGCCTT
TTTTCTCTTTTATATCAGTCACTTACATGTGTGACCGGTTCCCAATGTACGGCTTTGGGTTCCCAATGTA
CGGGTTCCGGTTCCCAATGTACGGCTTTGGGTTCCCAATGTACGTGCTATCCACAGGAAAGAGACCTTTT
CGACCTTTTTCCCCTGCTAGGGCAATTTGCCCTAGCATCTGCTCCGTACATTAGGAACCGGCGGATGCTT
CGCCCTCGATCAGGTTGCGGTAGCGCATGACTAGGATCGGGCCAGCCTGCCCCGCCTCCTCCTTCAAATC
GTACTCCGGCAGGTCATTTGACCCGATCAGCTTGCGCACGGTGAAACAGAACTTCTTGAACTCTCCGGCG
CTGCCACTGCGTTCGTAGATCGTCTTGAACAACCATCTGGCTTCTGCCTTGCCTGCGGCGCGGCGTGCCA
GGCGGTAGAGAAAACGGCCGATGCCGGGATCGATCAAAAAGTAATCGGGGTGAACCGTCAGCACGTCCGG
GTTCTTGCCTTCTGTGATCTCGCGGTACATCCAATCAGCTAGCTCGATCTCGATGTACTCCGGCCGCCCG
GTTTCGCTCTTTACGATCTTGTAGCGGCTAATCAAGGCTTCACCCTCGGATACCGTCACCAGGCGGCCGT
TCTTGGCCTTCTTCGTACGCTGCATGGCAACGTGCGTGGTGTTTAACCGAATGCAGGTTTCTACCAGGTC
GTCTTTCTGCTTTCCGCCATCGGCTCGCCGGCAGAACTTGAGTACGTCCGCAACGTGTGGACGGAACACG
CGGCCGGGCTTGTCTCCCTTCCCTTCCCGGTATCGGTTCATGGATTCGGTTAGATGGGAAACCGCCATCA
GTACCAGGTCGTAATCCCACACACTGGCCATGCCGGCCGGCCCTGCGGAAACCTCTACGTGCCCGTCTGG
AAGCTCGTAGCGGATCACCTCGCCAGCTCGTCGGTCACGCTTCGACAGACGGAAAACGGCCACGTCCATG
ATGCTGCGACTATCGCGGGTGCCCACGTCATAGAGCATCGGAACGAAAAAATCTGGTTGCTCGTCGCCCT
TGGGCGGCTTCCTAATCGACGGCGCACCGGCTGCCGGCGGTTGCCGGGATTCTTTGCGGATTCGATCAGC
GGCCGCTTGCCACGATTCACCGGGGCGTGCTTCTGCCTCGATGCGTTGCCGCTGGGCGGCCTGCGCGGCC
TTCAACTTCTCCACCAGGTCATCACCCAGCGCCGCGCCGATTTGTACCGGGCCGGATGGTTTGCGACCGC
TCACGCCGATTCCTCGGGCTTGGGGGTTCCAGTGCCATTGCAGGGCCGGCAGGCAACCCAGCCGCTTACG
CCTGGCCAACCGCCCGTTCCTCCACACATGGGGCATTCCACGGCGTCGGTGCCTGGTTGTTCTTGATTTT
CCATGCCGCCTCCTTTAGCCGCTAAAATTCATCTACTCATTTATTCATTTGCTCATTTACTCTGGTAGCT
GCGCGATGTATTCAGATAGCAGCTCGGTAATGGTCTTGCCTTGGCGTACCGCGTACATCTTCAGCTTGGT
GTGATCCTCCGCCGGCAACTGAAAGTTGACCCGCTTCATGGCTGGCGTGTCTGCCAGGCTGGCCAACGTT
GCAGCCTTGCTGCTGCGTGCGCTCGGACGGCCGGCACTTAGCGTGTTTGTGCTTTTGCTCATTTTCTCTT
TACCTCATTAACTCAAATGAGTTTTGATTTAATTTCAGCGGCCAGCGCCTGGACCTCGCGGGCAGCGTCG
CCCTCGGGTTCTGATTCAAGAACGGTTGTGCCGGCGGCGGCAGTGCCTGGGTAGCTCACGCGCTGCGTGA
TACGGGACTCAAGAATGGGCAGCTCGTACCCGGCCAGCGCCTCGGCAACCTCACCGCCGATGCGCGTGCC
TTTGATCGCCCGCGACACGACAAAGGCCGCTTGTAGCCTTCCATCCGTGACCTCAATGCGCTGCTTAACC
AGCTCCACCAGGTCGGCGGTGGCCCATATGTCGTAAGGGCTTGGCTGCACCGGAATCAGCACGAAGTCGG
CTGCCTTGATCGCGGACACAGCCAAGTCCGCCGCCTGGGGCGCTCCGTCGATCACTACGAAGTCGCGCCG
GCCGATGGCCTTCACGTCGCGGTCAATCGTCGGGCGGTCGATGCCGACAACGGTTAGCGGTTGATCTTCC
CGCACGGCCGCCCAATCGCGGGCACTGCCCTGGGGATCGGAATCGACTAACAGAACATCGGCCCCGGCGA
GTTGCAGGGCGCGGGCTAGATGGGTTGCGATGGTCGTCTTGCCTGACCCGCCTTTCTGGTTAAGTACAGC
GATAACCTTCATGCGTTCCCCTTGCGTATTTGTTTATTTACTCATCGCATCATATACGCAGCGACCGCAT
GACGCAAGCTGTTTTACTCAAATACACATCACCTTTTTAGACGGCGGCGCTCGGTTTCTTCAGCGGCCAA
GCTGGCCGGCCAGGCCGCCAGCTTGGCATCAGACAAACCGGCCAGGATTTCATGCAGCCGCACGGTTGAG
ACGTGCGCGGGCGGCTCGAACACGTACCCGGCCGCGATCATCTCCGCCTCGATCTCTTCGGTAATGAAAA
ACGGTTCGTCCTGGCCGTCCTGGTGCGGTTTCATGCTTGTTCCTCTTGGCGTTCATTCTCGGCGGCCGCC
AGGGCGTCGGCCTCGGTCAATGCGTCCTCACGGAAGGCACCGCGCCGCCTGGCCTCGGTGGGCGTCACTT
CCTCGCTGCGCTCAAGTGCGCGGTACAGGGTCGAGCGATGCACGCCAAGCAGTGCAGCCGCCTCTTTCAC
GGTGCGGCCTTCCTGGTCGATCAGCTCGCGGGCGTGCGCGATCTGTGCCGGGGTGAGGGTAGGGCGGGGG
CCAAACTTCACGCCTCGGGCCTTGGCGGCCTCGCGCCCGCTCCGGGTGCGGTCGATGATTAGGGAACGCT
CGAACTCGGCAATGCCGGCGAACACGGTCAACACCATGCGGCCGGCCGGCGTGGTGGTGTCGGCCCACGG
CTCTGCCAGGCTACGCAGGCCCGCGCCGGCCTCCTGGATGCGCTCGGCAATGTCCAGTAGGTCGCGGGTG
CTGCGGGCCAGGCGGTCTAGCCTGGTCACTGTCACAACGTCGCCAGGGCGTAGGTGGTCAAGCATCCTGG
CCAGCTCCGGGCGGTCGCGCCTGGTGCCGGTGATCTTCTCGGAAAACAGCTTGGTGCAGCCGGCCGCGTG
CAGTTCGGCCCGTTGGTTGGTCAAGTCCTGGTCGTCGGTGCTGACGCGGGCATAGCCCAGCAGGCCAGCG
GCGGCGCTCTTGTTCATGGCGTAATGTCTCCGGTTCTAGTCGCAAGTATTCTACTTTATGCGACTAAAAC
ACGCGACAAGAAAACGCCAGGAAAAGGGCAGGGCGGCAGCCTGTCGCGTAACTTAGGACTTGTGCGACAT
GTCGTTTTCAGAAGACGGCTGCACTGAACGTCAGAAGCCGACTGCACTATAGCAGCGGAGGGGTTGGATC
AAAGTACTTTGATCCCGAGGGGAACCCTGTGGTTGGCATGCACATACAAATGGACGAACGGATAAACCTT
TTCACGCCCTTTTAAATATCCGATTATTCTAATAAACGCTCTTTTCTCTTAGGTTTACCCGCCAATATAT
CCTGTCAAACACTGATAGTTTAAACTGAAGGCGGGAAACGACAATCTGATCCAAGCTCAAGCTGCTCTAG
CATTCGCCATTCAGGCTGCGCAACTGTTGGGAAGGGCGATCGGTGCGGGCCTCTTCGCTATTACGCCAGC
TGGCGAAAGGGGGATGTGCTGCAAGGCGATTAAGTTGGGTAACGCCAGGGTTTTCCCAGTCACGACGTTG
TAAAACGACGGCCAGTGCCA
Features (pLannotate 1.2.2; 30 found; start..end, strand, type, name):
     72..440     +  CDS            HST (fragment): HSTC_ARATH - Also known as HPT2, VTE2-2. Experimental evidence at protein level: Swiss-Prot protein existence level 1. Involved in the synthesis of plastoquinone-9. Can use both homogentisic acid and 2,5-dihydroxyphenylacetic acid gamma-lactone as prenyl acceptors, and solanesyl diphosphate > farnesyl diphosphate > geranylgeranyl diphosphate >> phytyl diphosphate as prenyl donors. Do not catalyze the decardoxylation of homogentisate uncoupled from prenylation. From Arabidopsis thaliana (Mouse-ear cress).
    592..675     +  CDS            HST (fragment): HSTC_ARATH - Also known as HPT2, VTE2-2. Experimental evidence at protein level: Swiss-Prot protein existence level 1. Involved in the synthesis of plastoquinone-9. Can use both homogentisic acid and 2,5-dihydroxyphenylacetic acid gamma-lactone as prenyl acceptors, and solanesyl diphosphate > farnesyl diphosphate > geranylgeranyl diphosphate >> phytyl diphosphate as prenyl donors. Do not catalyze the decardoxylation of homogentisate uncoupled from prenylation. From Arabidopsis thaliana (Mouse-ear cress).
    941..1015    +  CDS            HST (fragment): HSTC_ARATH - Also known as HPT2, VTE2-2. Experimental evidence at protein level: Swiss-Prot protein existence level 1. Involved in the synthesis of plastoquinone-9. Can use both homogentisic acid and 2,5-dihydroxyphenylacetic acid gamma-lactone as prenyl acceptors, and solanesyl diphosphate > farnesyl diphosphate > geranylgeranyl diphosphate >> phytyl diphosphate as prenyl donors. Do not catalyze the decardoxylation of homogentisate uncoupled from prenylation. From Arabidopsis thaliana (Mouse-ear cress).
   1688..3862    +  CDS            TET1 (fragment): TET1_HUMAN - Also known as CXXC6, KIAA1676, LCX. Experimental evidence at protein level: Swiss-Prot protein existence level 1. Dioxygenase that catalyzes the conversion of the modified genomic base 5-methylcytosine (5mC) into 5-hydroxymethylcytosine (5hmC) and plays a key role in active DNA demethylation. Also mediates subsequent conversion of 5hmC into 5-formylcytosine (5fC), and conversion of 5fC to 5-carboxylcytosine (5caC). Conversion of 5mC into 5hmC, 5fC and 5caC probably constitutes the first step in cytosine demethylation. Methylation at the C5 position of cytosine bases is an epigenet
   4103..4123    +  CDS            SV40 NLS: nuclear localization signal of SV40 (simian virus 40) large T antigen
   4124..8227    +  CDS            Cas9: Cas9 (Csn1) endonuclease from the Streptococcus pyogenes Type II CRISPR/Cas system generates RNA-guided double strand breaks in DNA
   8243..8263    +  CDS            SV40 NLS: nuclear localization signal of SV40 (simian virus 40) large T antigen
   8336..9031    +  CDS            TagBFP: monomeric blue fluorescent protein mammalian codon-optimized
   9077..12157   +  CDS            JMJ25: JMJ25_ARATH - Also known as IBM1. Experimental evidence at protein level: Swiss-Prot protein existence level 1. Histone demethylase that demethylates 'Lys-9' (H3K9me) of histone H3 with a specific activity for H3K9me2 and H3K9me1. No activity on H3K9me3, H3K4me3/2/1, H3K27me3/2/1 and H3K36me3/2/1. Involved in the control of several developmental processes by protecting genes from silencing. Demethylates H3K9me2 in the promoter regions of RDR2 and DCL3 and mediates the repression of ectopic non-CpG methylation at RDR2, DCL3 and APC13 loci. Protects also a large number of transcribed genes from
  12196..12448   +  terminator     NOS terminator: nopaline synthase terminator and poly(A) signal
  12450..12468   -  misc_feature   MCS (fragment): pUC18/19 multiple cloning site
  12499..12521   -  protein_bind   lac operator (fragment): The lac repressor binds to the lac operator to inhibit transcription in E. coli. This inhibition can be relieved by adding lactose or isopropyl-β-D-thiogalactopyranoside (IPTG). lac repressor encoded by lacI
  12525..12555   -  promoter       lac promoter: promoter for the E. coli lac operon
  12570..12591   -  protein_bind   CAP binding site: CAP binding activates transcription in the presence of cAMP. E. coli catabolite activator protein
  12604..12692   -  CDS            lacI (fragment): lac repressor; lacI; The lac repressor binds to the lac operator to inhibit transcription in E. coli. This inhibition can be relieved by adding lactose or isopropyl-β-D-thiogalactopyranoside (IPTG).
  12782..13458   +  promoter       CaMV 35S promoter (enhanced): cauliflower mosaic virus 35S promoter with a duplicated enhancer region
  13525..14550   +  CDS            HygR: hygromycin B phosphotransferase confers resistance to hygromycin
  14591..14765   +  polyA_signal   CaMV poly(A) signal: cauliflower mosaic virus polyadenylation signal
  14843..14867   -  misc_feature   LB T-DNA repeat: left border repeat from nopaline C58 T-DNA
  15292..16086   +  CDS            KanR: aminoglycoside phosphotransferase; aphA-3; confers resistance to kanamycin
  16173..16761   +  rep_origin     ori: high-copy-number ColE1/pMB1/pBR322/pUC origin of replication
  16947..17087   -  misc_feature   bom: basis of mobility region from pBR322
  17189..17228   -  CDS            rop (fragment): Rop protein, which maintains plasmids at low copy number; rop
  17431..17625   -  rep_origin     pVS1 oriV: origin of replication for the Pseudomonas plasmid pVS1 (Heeb et al., 2000)
  17691..18764   -  CDS            pVS1 RepA: replication protein from the Pseudomonas plasmid pVS1 (Heeb et al., 2000)
  19193..19822   -  CDS            pVS1 StaA: stability protein from the Pseudomonas plasmid pVS1 (Heeb et al., 2000)
  20382..20783   -  CDS            Y4CG_SINFN (fragment): Protein inferred from homology: Swiss-Prot protein existence level 3. From Sinorhizobium fredii (strain NBRC 101917 / NGR234).
  21123..21147   -  misc_feature   RB T-DNA repeat: right border repeat from nopaline C58 T-DNA
  21213..21367   -  CDS            lacZα (fragment): LacZα fragment of β-galactosidase; lacZ fragment
  21370..29      -  misc_feature   MCS (fragment) (across the origin): pUC18/19 multiple cloning site
