[The description below was written by a language model from this plasmid's Addgene catalogue record and pLannotate feature annotations shown in this document.]
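Description:
TET1cd-dCas9-IBM1 (D30) is a 21.4 kb plant binary vector built on pCAMBIA1300 for Agrobacterium-mediated T-DNA delivery of a CRISPR/dCas9 epigenome editor intended for targeted DNA demethylation in Arabidopsis. The backbone carries a kanamycin resistance gene and a high-copy ColE1/pBR322-type origin with the bom site for propagation in E. coli. The pVS1 oriV, RepA and StaA functions provide replication and stable maintenance in Agrobacterium. Between the nopaline-type right and left T-DNA border repeats lies a plant selection cassette in which an enhanced CaMV 35S promoter drives hygromycin phosphotransferase, ending in the CaMV poly(A) signal. Remnants of the pUC-derived lacZα/MCS region flank the insert.

According to the insert name, the payload is a single large fusion gene expressed from the Arabidopsis RPS5A promoter. The annotation software does not label this promoter. It instead marks fragments of an Arabidopsis HST gene in the upstream region, which may simply reflect neighbouring genomic sequence carried along with the promoter fragment. The open reading frame begins with the catalytic domain of human TET1, a dioxygenase that oxidises 5-methylcytosine as the first step of active demethylation. An XTEN80 linker and an SV40 NLS join it to S. pyogenes Cas9, described in the record as catalytically dead. This is followed by further NLS sequence (two copies per the insert name, one annotated), an XTEN16 linker, TagBFP as a fluorescent reporter, and Arabidopsis IBM1 (JMJ25), a histone H3K9me1/2 demethylase that protects genes from ectopic non-CG methylation. A NOS terminator closes the unit. Combining the two effectors on dCas9 is meant to remove both DNA methylation and the associated repressive histone mark at a guide-specified locus. No guide RNA cassette is annotated in the feature table.
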