Addgene plasmid #239492: TET1cd-dCas9-IBM1 (D30)
Purpose: Encodes a CRISPR/dCas9-based fusion protein designed for targeted DNA demethylation.
Depositing lab: Jian-Kang Zhu. Depositing organization: Southern University of Science and Technology. Publication: Versatile molecular tools enabling customizable DNA methylation editing in Arabidopsis. He L, Yao Y, You Y, Wei X, Ma Y, Yuan W, Lang Z, Zhu JK. Nat Commun. 2025 Dec 6. doi: 10.1038/s41467-025-66933-z. PubMed 41353342.
Backbone
  Vector backbone: pCAMBIA1300
  Vector type: Plant Expression, CRISPR
Growth in bacteria
  Bacterial resistance: Kanamycin, 50 μg/mL
  Growth temperature: 37°C
  Growth strain: DH5alpha
  Copy number: High Copy
Gene/Insert
  Gene/Insert name: RPS5A-TET1cd-XTEN80-NLS-dCas9-2xNLS-XTEN16-BFP-IBM1
  Species: A. thaliana (mustard weed), Synthetic
Terms and licenses: Academic/Nonprofit Terms; Industry Terms: Not Available to Industry
How to cite: TET1cd-dCas9-IBM1 (D30) was a gift from Jian-Kang Zhu (Addgene plasmid # 239492 ; http://n2t.net/addgene:239492 ; RRID:Addgene_239492)
